>Addgene plasmid #112371 | pELF4-donor | depositor full sequence | sequence record 211762 | Full Sequence
GACCTGCAGGCATGCAAGCTTGGCGTAATCATGGTCATAGCTGTTTCCTGTGTGAAATTGTTATCCGCTC
ACAATTCCACACAACATACGAGCCGGAAGCATAAAGTGTAAAGCCTGGGGTGCCTAATGAGTGAGCTAAC
TCACATTAATTGCGTTGCGCTCACTGCCCGCTTTCCAGTCGGGAAACCTGTCGTGCCAGCTGCATTAATG
AATCGGCCAACGCGCGGGGAGAGGCGGTTTGCGTATTGGGCGCTCTTCCGCTTCCTCGCTCACTGACTCG
CTGCGCTCGGTCGTTCGGCTGCGGCGAGCGGTATCAGCTCACTCAAAGGCGGTAATACGGTTATCCACAG
AATCAGGGGATAACGCAGGAAAGAACATGTGAGCAAAAGGCCAGCAAAAGGCCAGGAACCGTAAAAAGGC
CGCGTTGCTGGCGTTTTTCCATAGGCTCCGCCCCCCTGACGAGCATCACAAAAATCGACGCTCAAGTCAG
AGGTGGCGAAACCCGACAGGACTATAAAGATACCAGGCGTTTCCCCCTGGAAGCTCCCTCGTGCGCTCTC
CTGTTCCGACCCTGCCGCTTACCGGATACCTGTCCGCCTTTCTCCCTTCGGGAAGCGTGGCGCTTTCTCA
TAGCTCACGCTGTAGGTATCTCAGTTCGGTGTAGGTCGTTCGCTCCAAGCTGGGCTGTGTGCACGAACCC
CCCGTTCAGCCCGACCGCTGCGCCTTATCCGGTAACTATCGTCTTGAGTCCAACCCGGTAAGACACGACT
TATCGCCACTGGCAGCAGCCACTGGTAACAGGATTAGCAGAGCGAGGTATGTAGGCGGTGCTACAGAGTT
CTTGAAGTGGTGGCCTAACTACGGCTACACTAGAAGGACAGTATTTGGTATCTGCGCTCTGCTGAAGCCA
GTTACCTTCGGAAAAAGAGTTGGTAGCTCTTGATCCGGCAAACAAACCACCGCTGGTAGCGGTGGTTTTT
TTGTTTGCAAGCAGCAGATTACGCGCAGAAAAAAAGGATCTCAAGAAGATCCTTTGATCTTTTCTACGGG
GTCTGACGCTCAGTGGAACGAAAACTCACGTTAAGGGATTTTGGTCATGAGATTATCAAAAAGGATCTTC
ACCTAGATCCTTTTAAATTAAAAATGAAGTTTTAAATCAATCTAAAGTATATATGAGTAAACTTGGTCTG
ACAGTTACCAATGCTTAATCAGTGAGGCACCTATCTCAGCGATCTGTCTATTTCGTTCATCCATAGTTGC
CTGACTCCCCGTCGTGTAGATAACTACGATACGGGAGGGCTTACCATCTGGCCCCAGTGCTGCAATGATA
CCGCGAGACCCACGCTCACCGGCTCCAGATTTATCAGCAATAAACCAGCCAGCCGGAAGGGCCGAGCGCA
GAAGTGGTCCTGCAACTTTATCCGCCTCCATCCAGTCTATTAATTGTTGCCGGGAAGCTAGAGTAAGTAG
TTCGCCAGTTAATAGTTTGCGCAACGTTGTTGCCATTGCTACAGGCATCGTGGTGTCACGCTCGTCGTTT
GGTATGGCTTCATTCAGCTCCGGTTCCCAACGATCAAGGCGAGTTACATGATCCCCCATGTTGTGCAAAA
AAGCGGTTAGCTCCTTCGGTCCTCCGATCGTTGTCAGAAGTAAGTTGGCCGCAGTGTTATCACTCATGGT
TATGGCAGCACTGCATAATTCTCTTACTGTCATGCCATCCGTAAGATGCTTTTCTGTGACTGGTGAGTAC
TCAACCAAGTCATTCTGAGAATAGTGTATGCGGCGACCGAGTTGCTCTTGCCCGGCGTCAATACGGGATA
ATACCGCGCCACATAGCAGAACTTTAAAAGTGCTCATCATTGGAAAACGTTCTTCGGGGCGAAAACTCTC
AAGGATCTTACCGCTGTTGAGATCCAGTTCGATGTAACCCACTCGTGCACCCAACTGATCTTCAGCATCT
TTTACTTTCACCAGCGTTTCTGGGTGAGCAAAAACAGGAAGGCAAAATGCCGCAAAAAAGGGAATAAGGG
CGACACGGAAATGTTGAATACTCATACTCTTCCTTTTTCAATATTATTGAAGCATTTATCAGGGTTATTG
TCTCATGAGCGGATACATATTTGAATGTATTTAGAAAAATAAACAAATAGGGGTTCCGCGCACATTTCCC
CGAAAAGTGCCACCTGACGTCTAAGAAACCATTATTATCATGACATTAACCTATAAAAATAGGCGTATCA
CGAGGCCCTTTCGTCTCGCGCGTTTCGGTGATGACGGTGAAAACCTCTGACACATGCAGCTCCCGGAGAC
GGTCACAGCTTGTCTGTAAGCGGATGCCGGGAGCAGACAAGCCCGTCAGGGCGCGTCAGCGGGTGTTGGC
GGGTGTCGGGGCTGGCTTAACTATGCGGCATCAGAGCAGATTGTACTGAGAGTGCACCATATGCGGTGTG
AAATACCGCACAGATGCGTAAGGAGAAAATACCGCATCAGGCGCCATTCGCCATTCAGGCTGCGCAACTG
TTGGGAAGGGCGATCGGTGCGGGCCTCTTCGCTATTACGCCAGCTGGCGAAAGGGGGATGTGCTGCAAGG
CGATTAAGTTGGGTAACGCCAGGGTTTTCCCAGTCACGACGTTGTAAAACGACGGCCAGTGAATTCGAGC
TCGGTACCCGCTGCAGTGAGCAGTAATCGTGTCACTGCACTCCATCCCGGGCAGCAGAGTGAGACCCTGT
CTCTAGAAAAAGAAAAAAACAACAAACAGCAAATAAATCGACAAACACCTTCAGCTCCATTCCTCTCGTG
CCCTCCTTCCTAACCAGCTGAGGGACACTTCCTGCCTTAACCAACTCTGTTCTCTGTTTCTTCTCAGTGC
ATCTTCAGTGCCCAGCAACATCCACCTAGGAGTGGCCCCCGTGGGGTCGGGCTCGGCCCTGACCCTGCAG
ACGATCCCACTGACCACGGTGCTGACCAATGGGCCTCCTGCCAGTACTACTGCTCCCACTCAGCTCGTTC
TCCAGAGTGTTCCAGCGGCCTCTACTTTCAAGGACACCTTCACTTTGCAGGCCTCTTTCCCCCTGAACGC
CAGTTTCCAAGACAGCCAGGTGGCAGCCCCAGGGGCTCCACTGATTCTCAGTGGCCTCCCCCAACTTCTG
GCTGGGGCCAACCGTCCGACCAACCCGGCGCCACCCACGGTCACAGGGGCTGGACCAGCAGGGCCCAGCT
CTCAGCCCCCTGGGACTGTCATTGCTGCCTTCATCAGGACTTCTGGCACTACAGCAGCCCCTAGGGTCAA
GGAGGGGCCACTGAGGTCCTCCTCCTATGTTCAGGGTATGGTGACGGGGGCCCCCATGGAGGGGCTGCTG
GTTCCTGAAGAGACCCTGAGGGAGCTCCTGAGAGATCAGGCTCATCTTCAGCCACTTCCAACCCAGGTGG
TTTCCAGGGGTTCCCACAATCCGAGCCTTCTGGGCAACCAGACTTTGTCTCCTCCCAGCCGCCCCACTGT
TGGGCTGACCCCAGTGGCTGAACTTGAGCTCTCCTCAGGCTCAGGGTCCCTGCTGATGGCTGAGCCTAGT
GTGACCACATCTGGGAGCCTTCTGACAAGATCCCCCACCCCAGCCCCTTTCTCCCCATTCAACCCTACTT
CCCTCATTAAGATGGAGCCCCATGACATAGGGATTCCAACTACTGCAAGCGAGAATCTTTATTTTCAGGG
CGCCGCCAAATTCAAAGAAACCGCTGCTGCTAAATTCGAACGCCAGCACATGGACAGCGGAGGTGGAGGT
TCGAGCGGTCCCTCGGGTTCGTCGAGCCTGGAAGTTCTGTTCCAGGGGCCCCTGTCGTCGAGCGGTCCCT
CGGGTTCGATGGTGAGCAAAGGCGAGGAGCTGTTCACCGGGGTGGTGCCCATCCTGGTCGAGCTGGACGG
CGACGTAAACGGCCACAAGTTCAGCGTGTCCGGCGAGGGCGAGGGCGATGCCACCTACGGCAAGCTGACC
CTGAAGTTCATCTGCACCACCGGCAAGCTGCCCGTGCCCTGGCCCACCCTCGTGACCACCCTGACCTACG
GCGTGCAGTGCTTCAGCCGCTACCCCGACCACATGAAGCAGCACGACTTCTTCAAGTCCGCCATGCCCGA
AGGCTACGTCCAGGAGCGCACCATCTTCTTCAAGGACGACGGCAACTACAAGACCCGCGCCGAGGTGAAG
TTCGAGGGCGACACCCTGGTGAACCGCATCGAGCTGAAGGGCATCGACTTCAAGGAGGACGGCAACATCC
TGGGGCACAAGCTGGAGTACAACTACAACAGCCACAACGTCTATATCATGGCCGACAAGCAGAAGAACGG
CATCAAGGTGAACTTCAAGATCCGCCACAACATCGAGGACGGCAGCGTGCAGCTCGCCGACCACTACCAG
CAGAACACCCCCATCGGCGACGGCCCCGTGCTGCTGCCCGACAACCACTACCTGAGCACCCAGTCCGCCC
TGAGCAAAGACCCCAACGAGAAGCGCGATCACATGGTCCTTAAGGAGTTCGTGACCGCCGCCGGGATCAC
TCTCGGCATGGACGAGCTGTACAAGTAATGATCTAGAGTCGAGTTAATTAAGAATTCCGCCCCCCCCCCT
CTCCCTCCCCCCCCCTAACGTTACTGGCCGAAGCCGCTTGGAATAAGGCCGGTGTGCGTTTGTCTATATG
TTATTTTCCACCATATTGCCGTCTTTTGGCAATGTGAGGGCCCGGAAACCTGGCCCTGTCTTCTTGACGA
GCATTCCTAGGGGTCTTTCCCCTCTCGCCAAAGGAATGCAGGGTCTGTTGAATGTCGTGAAGGAAGCAGT
TCCTCTGGAAGCTTCTTGAAGACAAACAACGTCTGTAGCGACCCTTTGCAGGCAGCGGAACCCCCCACCT
GGCGACAGGTGCCTCTGCGGCCAAAAGCCACGTGTATAAGATACACCTGCAAAGGCGGCACAACCCCAGT
GCCACGTTGTGAGTTGGATAGTTGTGGAAAGAGTCAAATGGCTCTCCTCAAGCGTATTCAACAAGGGGCT
GAAGGATGCCCAGAAGGTACCCCATTGTATGGGATCTGATCTGGGGCCTCGGTGCACATGCTTTACATGT
GTTTAGTCGAGGTTAAAAAAACGTCTAGGCCCCCCGAACCACGGGGACGTGGTTTTCCTTTGAAAAACAC
GATGATAATATGGCCACAACCTGTTACATTGCACAAGATAAAAATATATCATCACGAACAGTAAAACTGT
CTGCTTACATAAACAGTAATACAAGGGGTGTTATGGGATCGGCCATTGAACAAGATGGATTGCACGCAGG
TTCTCCGGCCGCTTGGGTGGAGAGGCTATTCGGCTATGACTGGGCACAACAGACAATCGGCTGCTCTGAT
GCCGCCGTGTTCCGGCTGTCAGCGCAGGGGCGCCCGGTTCTTTTTGTCAAGACCGACCTGTCCGGTGCCC
TGAATGAACTGCAGGACGAGGCAGCGCGGCTATCGTGGCTGGCCACGACGGGCGTTCCTTGCGCAGCTGT
GCTCGACGTTGTCACTGAAGCGGGAAGGGACTGGCTGCTATTGGGCGAAGTGCCGGGGCAGGATCTCCTG
TCATCTCACCTTGCTCCTGCCGAGAAAGTATCCATCATGGCTGATGCAATGCGGCGGCTGCATACGCTTG
ATCCGGCTACCTGCCCATTCGACCACCAAGCGAAACATCGCATCGAGCGAGCACGTACTCGGATGGAAGC
CGGTCTTGTCGATCAGGATGATCTGGACGAAGAGCATCAGGGGCTCGCGCCAGCCGAACTGTTCGCCAGG
CTCAAGGCGCGCATGCCCGACGGCGAGGATCTCGTCGTGACCCATGGCGATGCCTGCTTGCCGAATATCA
TGGTGGAAAATGGCCGCTTTTCTGGATTCATCGACTGTGGCCGGCTGGGTGTGGCGGACCGCTATCAGGA
CATAGCGTTGGCTACCCGTGATATTGCTGAAGAGCTTGGCGGCGAATGGGCTGACCGCTTCCTCGTGCTT
TACGGTATCGCCGCTCCCGATTCGCAGCGCATCGCCTTCTATCGCCTTCTTGACGAGTTCTTCTGAGTCT
AAGCAAAGGGGTCAGGGCAAGTGTGACCCACCAGGCAAAATTGAGCAGCATTTTCATAGGGACCGACTTC
AGTAGCACACCTGCCCCTGCATTTCAGTGGGATGTCAATACACTTGACCCCAAGTCCCCCGGCCCTGCCT
GGTGTCACTGTGGCCAAACAGTGCCCAGCTTAAGCATCCCTGGCATCAGACTATGGCCTTCAAGAGCACT
AGGGCATATGCTTTTGGCAGCATAACGGGCTGACTTGGTGATGGAGGGAAAAAGCCTTGAGCCAGGCAGA
AGTTTGTGGCCAGGGTTTGTGCAGCAGCTTTGTGAGAAGAGCCCTTCTACCTGGCTCTATCTCACTGGCT
GCATTCCCTACACAGGGAATTTACTACCCTATATGTGAATATCCCTGTATGTACTTGTGTGTACTTGTTG
GTCTGTATCTTAGTTTCTTTGGGGAGGACAGGGCTGTAGCTGTGAGGTCTTGTCTCCAAGGGTGTGTGTA
TGTCTCCGTGGATCAGCCACAGGGATAGGGATTTTGTTTTTAAGGGAAAGCATTCTCTAATTCCCTTTGT
TCATGCCGAGATTCAGTTGCTCTGAGACTATGGGGTACAAGTTTGATCCTCCGAATCTGGAGATGTTGTA
GAGCTGGAACGAGTGCAGAGTAGGAACGCTTTGATGCGCATGCACATTGGGGAAGATGCGCTCCTCAGGG
ACACAAAGGCCGAGTGGGGTAAAACCACGAAGGGAGGGAAGGGAAGTCAGCTCTGGGAGCAGCCCTCACT
GGCTGGACCAAGGTACTCTTCCTGGAGTTTGCCGTGTTAGCAACCACAGTCACCTTGCAGTCAGGCTGGA
ATCTTGGGCCACCCCAAAGTGCTTTGCTGAAGGATTTAGACGGGGATGAAGTGCCCTCCAGCCTCAGAGC
TAGCCACAAAGCCCCCAGAGCTGAATTCATTGAGTATTTGTGCCTAGGGCTTGGGCTGTTTGTGTGATAC
CGGCCCCCCGCCAGACAATAGCCTTTGCTGACACCCCAGCCTACT
Features (pLannotate 1.2.2; 17 found; start..end, strand, type, name):
      1..21      +  misc_feature   MCS (fragment): pUC18/19 multiple cloning site
     58..74      -  protein_bind   lac operator: The lac repressor binds to the lac operator to inhibit transcription in E. coli. This inhibition can be relieved by adding lactose or isopropyl-β-D-thiogalactopyranoside (IPTG). lac repressor encoded by lacI
     82..112     -  promoter       lac promoter: promoter for the E. coli lac operon
    127..148     -  protein_bind   CAP binding site: CAP binding activates transcription in the presence of cAMP. E. coli catabolite activator protein
    161..253     -  CDS            lacI (fragment): lac repressor; lacI; The lac repressor binds to the lac operator to inhibit transcription in E. coli. This inhibition can be relieved by adding lactose or isopropyl-β-D-thiogalactopyranoside (IPTG).
    436..1024    -  rep_origin     ori: high-copy-number ColE1/pMB1/pBR322/pUC origin of replication
   1195..2055    -  CDS            AmpR: β-lactamase; bla; confers resistance to ampicillin, carbenicillin, and related antibiotics
   2056..2160    -  promoter       AmpR promoter: bla
   2255..2290    +  CDS            rop (fragment): Rop protein, which maintains plasmids at low copy number; rop
   2392..2491    +  misc_feature   bom (fragment): basis of mobility region from pBR322
   2497..2654    -  CDS            lacZα (fragment): LacZα fragment of β-galactosidase; lacZ fragment
   2866..3669    +  CDS            ELF4 (fragment): ELF4_HUMAN - Also known as ELFR From Homo sapiens (Human).
   3690..3710    +  CDS            capTEV™ (fragment): composite tag for in vivo biotinylation, TEV protease cleavage, and 6xHis tagging
   3724..3768    +  CDS            S-Tag: affinity and epitope tag derived from pancreatic ribonuclease A
   3859..4578    +  CDS            EGFP: the original enhanced GFP (Yang et al., 1996) mammalian codon-optimized
   4616..5201    +  misc_feature   IRES2: internal ribosome entry site (IRES) of the encephalomyocarditis virus (EMCV)
   5283..6086    +  CDS            NeoR/KanR: aminoglycoside phosphotransferase from Tn5; aph(3')-II (or nptII); confers resistance to neomycin, kanamycin, and G418 (Geneticin®)
