>Addgene plasmid #112371 | pELF4-donor | addgene full sequence | sequence record 229726 | Addgene NGS Result
GACCTGCAGGCATGCAAGCTTGGCGTAATCATGGTCATAGCTGTTTCCTGTGTGAAATTGTTATCCGCTC
ACAATTCCACACAACATACGAGCCGGAAGCATAAAGTGTAAAGCCTGGGGTGCCTAATGAGTGAGCTAAC
TCACATTAATTGCGTTGCGCTCACTGCCCGCTTTCCAGTCGGGAAACCTGTCGTGCCAGCTGCATTAATG
AATCGGCCAACGCGCGGGGAGAGGCGGTTTGCGTATTGGGCGCTCTTCCGCTTCCTCGCTCACTGACTCG
CTGCGCTCGGTCGTTCGGCTGCGGCGAGCGGTATCAGCTCACTCAAAGGCGGTAATACGGTTATCCACAG
AATCAGGGGATAACGCAGGAAAGAACATGTGAGCAAAAGGCCAGCAAAAGGCCAGGAACCGTAAAAAGGC
CGCGTTGCTGGCGTTTTTCCATAGGCTCCGCCCCCCTGACGAGCATCACAAAAATCGACGCTCAAGTCAG
AGGTGGCGAAACCCGACAGGACTATAAAGATACCAGGCGTTTCCCCCTGGAAGCTCCCTCGTGCGCTCTC
CTGTTCCGACCCTGCCGCTTACCGGATACCTGTCCGCCTTTCTCCCTTCGGGAAGCGTGGCGCTTTCTCA
TAGCTCACGCTGTAGGTATCTCAGTTCGGTGTAGGTCGTTCGCTCCAAGCTGGGCTGTGTGCACGAACCC
CCCGTTCAGCCCGACCGCTGCGCCTTATCCGGTAACTATCGTCTTGAGTCCAACCCGGTAAGACACGACT
TATCGCCACTGGCAGCAGCCACTGGTAACAGGATTAGCAGAGCGAGGTATGTAGGCGGTGCTACAGAGTT
CTTGAAGTGGTGGCCTAACTACGGCTACACTAGAAGAACAGTATTTGGTATCTGCGCTCTGCTGAAGCCA
GTTACCTTCGGAAAAAGAGTTGGTAGCTCTTGATCCGGCAAACAAACCACCGCTGGTAGCGGTGGTTTTT
TTGTTTGCAAGCAGCAGATTACGCGCAGAAAAAAAGGATCTCAAGAAGATCCTTTGATCTTTTCTACGGG
GTCTGACGCTCAGTGGAACGAAAACTCACGTTAAGGGATTTTGGTCATGAGATTATCAAAAAGGATCTTC
ACCTAGATCCTTTTAAATTAAAAATGAAGTTTTAAATCAATCTAAAGTATATATGAGTAAACTTGGTCTG
ACAGTTACCAATGCTTAATCAGTGAGGCACCTATCTCAGCGATCTGTCTATTTCGTTCATCCATAGTTGC
CTGACTCCCCGTCGTGTAGATAACTACGATACGGGAGGGCTTACCATCTGGCCCCAGTGCTGCAATGATA
CCGCGAGACCCACGCTCACCGGCTCCAGATTTATCAGCAATAAACCAGCCAGCCGGAAGGGCCGAGCGCA
GAAGTGGTCCTGCAACTTTATCCGCCTCCATCCAGTCTATTAATTGTTGCCGGGAAGCTAGAGTAAGTAG
TTCGCCAGTTAATAGTTTGCGCAACGTTGTTGCCATTGCTACAGGCATCGTGGTGTCACGCTCGTCGTTT
GGTATGGCTTCATTCAGCTCCGGTTCCCAACGATCAAGGCGAGTTACATGATCCCCCATGTTGTGCAAAA
AAGCGGTTAGCTCCTTCGGTCCTCCGATCGTTGTCAGAAGTAAGTTGGCCGCAGTGTTATCACTCATGGT
TATGGCAGCACTGCATAATTCTCTTACTGTCATGCCATCCGTAAGATGCTTTTCTGTGACTGGTGAGTAC
TCAACCAAGTCATTCTGAGAATAGTGTATGCGGCGACCGAGTTGCTCTTGCCCGGCGTCAATACGGGATA
ATACCGCGCCACATAGCAGAACTTTAAAAGTGCTCATCATTGGAAAACGTTCTTCGGGGCGAAAACTCTC
AAGGATCTTACCGCTGTTGAGATCCAGTTCGATGTAACCCACTCGTGCACCCAACTGATCTTCAGCATCT
TTTACTTTCACCAGCGTTTCTGGGTGAGCAAAAACAGGAAGGCAAAATGCCGCAAAAAAGGGAATAAGGG
CGACACGGAAATGTTGAATACTCATACTCTTCCTTTTTCAATATTATTGAAGCATTTATCAGGGTTATTG
TCTCATGAGCGGATACATATTTGAATGTATTTAGAAAAATAAACAAATAGGGGTTCCGCGCACATTTCCC
CGAAAAGTGCCACCTGACGTCTAAGAAACCATTATTATCATGACATTAACCTATAAAAATAGGCGTATCA
CGAGGCCCTTTCGTCTCGCGCGTTTCGGTGATGACGGTGAAAACCTCTGACACATGCAGCTCCCGGAGAC
GGTCACAGCTTGTCTGTAAGCGGATGCCGGGAGCAGACAAGCCCGTCAGGGCGCGTCAGCGGGTGTTGGC
GGGTGTCGGGGCTGGCTTAACTATGCGGCATCAGAGCAGATTGTACTGAGAGTGCACCATATGCGGTGTG
AAATACCGCACAGATGCGTAAGGAGAAAATACCGCATCAGGCGCCATTCGCCATTCAGGCTGCGCAACTG
TTGGGAAGGGCGATCGGTGCGGGCCTCTTCGCTATTACGCCAGCTGGCGAAAGGGGGATGTGCTGCAAGG
CGATTAAGTTGGGTAACGCCAGGGTTTTCCCAGTCACGACGTTGTAAAACGACGGCCAGTGAATTCGAGC
TCGGTACCCGCTGCAGTGAGCAGTAATCGTGTCACTGCACTCCATCCCGGGCAGCAGAGTGAGACCCTGT
CTCTAGAAAAAGAAAAAAACAACAAACAGCAAATAAATCGACAAACACCTTCAGCTCCATTCCTCTCGTG
CCCTCCTTCCTAACCAGCTGAGGGACACTTCCTGCCTTAACCAACTCTGTTCTCTGTTTCTTCTCAGTGC
ATCTTCAGTGCCCAGCAACATCCACCTAGGAGTGGCCCCCGTGGGGTCGGGCTCGGCCCTGACCCTGCAG
ACGATCCCACTGACCACGGTGCTGACCAATGGGCCTCCTGCCAGTACTACTGCTCCCACTCAGCTCGTTC
TCCAGAGTGTTCCAGCGGCCTCTACTTTCAAGGACACCTTCACTTTGCAGGCCTCTTTCCCCCTGAACGC
CAGTTTCCAAGACAGCCAGGTGGCAGCCCCAGGGGCTCCACTGATTCTCAGTGGCCTCCCCCAACTTCTG
GCTGGGGCCAACCGTCCGACCAACCCGGCGCCACCCACGGTCACAGGGGCTGGACCAGCAGGGCCCAGCT
CTCAGCCCCCTGGGACTGTCATTGCTGCCTTCATCAGGACTTCTGGCACTACAGCAGCCCCTAGGGTCAA
GGAGGGGCCACTGAGGTCCTCCTCCTATGTTCAGGGTATGGTGACGGGGGCCCCCATGGAGGGGCTGCTG
GTTCCTGAAGAGACCCTGAGGGAGCTCCTGAGAGATCAGGCTCATCTTCAGCCACTTCCAACCCAGGTGG
TTTCCAGGGGTTCCCACAATCCGAGCCTTCTGGGCAACCAGACTTTGTCTCCTCCCAGCCGCCCCACTGT
TGGGCTGACCCCAGTGGCTGAACTTGAGCTCTCCTCAGGCTCAGGGTCCCTGCTGATGGCTGAGCCTAGT
GTGACCACATCTGGGAGCCTTCTGACAAGATCCCCCACCCCAGCCCCTTTCTCCCCATTCAACCCTACTT
CCCTCATTAAGATGGAGCCCCATGACATAGGGATTCCAACTACTGCAAGCGAGAATCTTTATTTTCAGGG
CGCCGCCAAATTCAAAGAAACCGCTGCTGCTAAATTCGAACGCCAGCACATGGACAGCGGAGGTGGAGGT
TCGAGCGGTCCCTCGGGTTCGTCGAGCCTGGAAGTTCTGTTCCAGGGGCCCCTGTCGTCGAGCGGTCCCT
CGGGTTCGATGGTGAGCAAAGGCGAGGAGCTGTTCACCGGGGTGGTGCCCATCCTGGTCGAGCTGGACGG
CGACGTAAACGGCCACAAGTTCAGCGTGTCCGGCGAGGGCGAGGGCGATGCCACCTACGGCAAGCTGACC
CTGAAGTTCATCTGCACCACCGGCAAGCTGCCCGTGCCCTGGCCCACCCTCGTGACCACCCTGACCTACG
GCGTGCAGTGCTTCAGCCGCTACCCCGACCACATGAAGCAGCACGACTTCTTCAAGTCCGCCATGCCCGA
AGGCTACGTCCAGGAGCGCACCATCTTCTTCAAGGACGACGGCAACTACAAGACCCGCGCCGAGGTGAAG
TTCGAGGGCGACACCCTGGTGAACCGCATCGAGCTGAAGGGCATCGACTTCAAGGAGGACGGCAACATCC
TGGGGCACAAGCTGGAGTACAACTACAACAGCCACAACGTCTATATCATGGCCGACAAGCAGAAGAACGG
CATCAAGGTGAACTTCAAGATCCGCCACAACATCGAGGACGGCAGCGTGCAGCTCGCCGACCACTACCAG
CAGAACACCCCCATCGGCGACGGCCCCGTGCTGCTGCCCGACAACCACTACCTGAGCACCCAGTCCGCCC
TGAGCAAAGACCCCAACGAGAAGCGCGATCACATGGTCCTTAAGGAGTTCGTGACCGCCGCCGGGATCAC
TCTCGGCATGGACGAGCTGTACAAGTAATGATCTAGAGTCGAGTTAATTAAGAATTCCGCCCCCCCCCCT
CTCCCTCCCCCCCCCTAACGTTACTGGCCGAAGCCGCTTGGAATAAGGCCGGTGTGCGTTTGTCTATATG
TTATTTTCCACCATATTGCCGTCTTTTGGCAATGTGAGGGCCCGGAAACCTGGCCCTGTCTTCTTGACGA
GCATTCCTAGGGGTCTTTCCCCTCTCGCCAAAGGAATGCAGGGTCTGTTGAATGTCGTGAAGGAAGCAGT
TCCTCTGGAAGCTTCTTGAAGACAAACAACGTCTGTAGCGACCCTTTGCAGGCAGCGGAACCCCCCACCT
GGCGACAGGTGCCTCTGCGGCCAAAAGCCACGTGTATAAGATACACCTGCAAAGGCGGCACAACCCCAGT
GCCACGTTGTGAGTTGGATAGTTGTGGAAAGAGTCAAATGGCTCTCCTCAAGCGTATTCAACAAGGGGCT
GAAGGATGCCCAGAAGGTACCCCATTGTATGGGATCTGATCTGGGGCCTCGGTGCACATGCTTTACATGT
GTTTAGTCGAGGTTAAAAAAACGTCTAGGCCCCCCGAACCACGGGGACGTGGTTTTCCTTTGAAAAACAC
GATGATAATATGGCCACAACCTGTTACATTGCACAAGATAAAAATATATCATCACGAACAGTAAAACTGT
CTGCTTACATAAACAGTAATACAAGGGGTGTTATGGGATCGGCCATTGAACAAGATGGATTGCACGCAGG
TTCTCCGGCCGCTTGGGTGGAGAGGCTATTCGGCTATGACTGGGCACAACAGACAATCGGCTGCTCTGAT
GCCGCCGTGTTCCGGCTGTCAGCGCAGGGGCGCCCGGTTCTTTTTGTCAAGACCGACCTGTCCGGTGCCC
TGAATGAACTGCAGGACGAGGCAGCGCGGCTATCGTGGCTGGCCACGACGGGCGTTCCTTGCGCAGCTGT
GCTCGACGTTGTCACTGAAGCGGGAAGGGACTGGCTGCTATTGGGCGAAGTGCCGGGGCAGGATCTCCTG
TCATCTCACCTTGCTCCTGCCGAGAAAGTATCCATCATGGCTGATGCAATGCGGCGGCTGCATACGCTTG
ATCCGGCTACCTGCCCATTCGACCACCAAGCGAAACATCGCATCGAGCGAGCACGTACTCGGATGGAAGC
CGGTCTTGTCGATCAGGATGATCTGGACGAAGAGCATCAGGGGCTCGCGCCAGCCGAACTGTTCGCCAGG
CTCAAGGCGCGCATGCCCGACGGCGAGGATCTCGTCGTGACCCATGGCGATGCCTGCTTGCCGAATATCA
TGGTGGAAAATGGCCGCTTTTCTGGATTCATCGACTGTGGCCGGCTGGGTGTGGCGGACCGCTATCAGGA
CATAGCGTTGGCTACCCGTGATATTGCTGAAGAGCTTGGCGGCGAATGGGCTGACCGCTTCCTCGTGCTT
TACGGTATCGCCGCTCCCGATTCGCAGCGCATCGCCTTCTATCGCCTTCTTGACGAGTTCTTCTGAGTCT
AAGCAAAGGGGTCAGGGCAAGTGTGACCCACCAGGCAAAATTGAGCAGCATTTTCATAGGGACCGACTTC
AGTAGCACACCTGCCCCTGCATTTCAGTGGGATGTCAATACACTTGACCCCAAGTCCCCCGGCCCTGCCT
GGTGTCACTGTGGCCAAACAGTGCCCAGCTTAAGCATCCCTGGCATCAGACTATGGCCTTCAAGAGCACT
AGGGCATATGCTTTTGGCAGCATAACGGGCTGACTTGGTGATGGAGGGAAAAAGCCTTGAGCCAGGCAGA
AGTTTGTGGCCAGGGTTTGTGCAGCAGCTTTGTGAGAAGAGCCCTTCTACCTGGCTCTATCTCACTGGCT
GCATTCCCTACACAGGGAATTTACTACCCTATATGTGAATATCCCTGTATGTACTTGTGTGTACTTGTTG
GTCTGTATCTTAGTTTCTTTGGGGAGGACAGGGCTGTAGCTGTGAGGTCTTGTCTCCAAGGGTGTGTGTA
TGTCTCCGTGGATCAGCCACAGGGATAGGGATTTTGTTTTTAAGGGAAAGCATTCTCTAATTCCCTTTGT
TCATGCCGAGATTCAGTTGCTCTGAGACTATGGGGTACAAGTTTGATCCTCCGAATCTGGAGATGTTGTA
GAGCTGGAACGAGTGCAGAGTAGGAACGCTTTGATGCGCATGCACATTGGGGAAGATGCGCTCCTCAGGG
ACACAAAGGCCGAGTGGGGTAAAACCACGAAGGGAGGGAAGGGAAGTCAGCTCTGGGAGCAGCCCTCACT
GGCTGGACCAAGGTACTCTTCCTGGAGTTTGCCGTGTTAGCAACCACAGTCACCTTGCAGTCAGGCTGGA
ATCTTGGGCCACCCCAAAGTGCTTTGCTGAAGGATTTAGACGGGGATGAAGTGCCCTCCAGCCTCAGAGC
TAGCCACAAAGCCCCCAGAGCTGAATTCATTGAGTATTTGTGCCTAGGGCTTGGGCTGTTTGTGTGATAC
CGGCCCCCCGCCAGACAATAGCCTTTGCTGACACCCCAGCCTACT
Features (pLannotate 1.2.2; 17 found; start..end, strand, type, name):
      1..21      +  misc_feature   MCS (fragment): pUC18/19 multiple cloning site
     58..74      -  protein_bind   lac operator: The lac repressor binds to the lac operator to inhibit transcription in E. coli. This inhibition can be relieved by adding lactose or isopropyl-β-D-thiogalactopyranoside (IPTG). lac repressor encoded by lacI
     82..112     -  promoter       lac promoter: promoter for the E. coli lac operon
    127..148     -  protein_bind   CAP binding site: CAP binding activates transcription in the presence of cAMP. E. coli catabolite activator protein
    161..253     -  CDS            lacI (fragment): lac repressor; lacI; The lac repressor binds to the lac operator to inhibit transcription in E. coli. This inhibition can be relieved by adding lactose or isopropyl-β-D-thiogalactopyranoside (IPTG).
    436..1024    -  rep_origin     ori: high-copy-number ColE1/pMB1/pBR322/pUC origin of replication
   1195..2055    -  CDS            AmpR: β-lactamase; bla; confers resistance to ampicillin, carbenicillin, and related antibiotics
   2056..2160    -  promoter       AmpR promoter: bla
   2255..2290    +  CDS            rop (fragment): Rop protein, which maintains plasmids at low copy number; rop
   2392..2491    +  misc_feature   bom (fragment): basis of mobility region from pBR322
   2497..2654    -  CDS            lacZα (fragment): LacZα fragment of β-galactosidase; lacZ fragment
   2866..3669    +  CDS            ELF4 (fragment): ELF4_HUMAN - Also known as ELFR From Homo sapiens (Human).
   3690..3710    +  CDS            capTEV™ (fragment): composite tag for in vivo biotinylation, TEV protease cleavage, and 6xHis tagging
   3724..3768    +  CDS            S-Tag: affinity and epitope tag derived from pancreatic ribonuclease A
   3859..4578    +  CDS            EGFP: the original enhanced GFP (Yang et al., 1996) mammalian codon-optimized
   4616..5201    +  misc_feature   IRES2: internal ribosome entry site (IRES) of the encephalomyocarditis virus (EMCV)
   5283..6086    +  CDS            NeoR/KanR: aminoglycoside phosphotransferase from Tn5; aph(3')-II (or nptII); confers resistance to neomycin, kanamycin, and G418 (Geneticin®)
