[The description below was written by a language model from this plasmid's Addgene catalogue record and pLannotate feature annotations shown in this document.]
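Description:
pELF4-donor is a homology-directed repair template built in the pUC19 backbone and used for CRISPR-mediated knock-in tagging of the human transcription factor ELF4 with GFP. It is propagated in E. coli as a high-copy plasmid through the ColE1/pUC-type origin and selected with ampicillin via the β-lactamase gene and its native promoter. Remnants of the pUC19 lac promoter/operator, lacZα and multiple cloning site flank the insert, which was assembled by Gibson cloning. According to the depositor, the human sequences were derived from K562 cells.

The payload consists of ELF4 homology arms surrounding an EGFP-IRES-Neo cassette. The annotation detects ELF4 coding sequence immediately upstream of the cassette, which suggests that the 5′ arm carries the terminal portion of the coding region and that the tag is joined to the C-terminal end of the protein, although the record does not state this explicitly. Between ELF4 and EGFP lie a short match to part of a composite TEV-cleavage/affinity tag and an S-Tag, which add a linker with epitope and affinity handles. Downstream, an EMCV IRES drives translation of the Tn5 aminoglycoside phosphotransferase from the same transcript. No mammalian promoter is annotated in the cassette, so both EGFP and G418 resistance appear to depend on correct integration into the transcribed ELF4 locus, helping enrich for targeted cells. The 3′ homology arm is not annotated but presumably occupies the remaining sequence after the neomycin resistance gene.

The plasmid is meant to be co-delivered with its companion guide RNA plasmid, pELF4.1.0-gDNA. The resulting endogenously tagged ELF4-GFP fusion would lend itself to detection or pull-down with GFP reagents.
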