Addgene plasmid #112371: pELF4-donor
Purpose: CRISPR donor plasmid to tag human transcription factor ELF4 with GFP
Depositing lab: Kevin White. Depositing organization: University of Chicago.
Backbone
  Vector backbone: pUC19
  Vector type: CRISPR
Growth in bacteria
  Bacterial resistance: Ampicillin, 100 μg/mL
  Growth temperature: 37°C
  Growth strain: DH5alpha
  Copy number: High Copy
Gene/Insert
  Gene/Insert name: ELF4 homology arms flanking EGFP-IRES-Neo cassette
  Species: H. sapiens (human)
  Entrez Gene: ELF4 (a.k.a. MEF, ELFR)
  Cloning method: Gibson Cloning
  Sequencing primers: 5′ M13pUC-fwd; 3′ M13pUC-rev
Terms and licenses: Academic/Nonprofit Terms; Industry Terms: Not Available to Industry
Depositor comments: Cloning source: K562. Use with plasmid pELF4.1.0-gDNA.
How to cite: pELF4-donor was a gift from Kevin White (Addgene plasmid # 112371 ; http://n2t.net/addgene:112371 ; RRID:Addgene_112371)
